Addgene plasmid #112251: p006-Banana-Late
Purpose: ATF1 from Saccharomyces cerevisiae under osmY stationary phase promoter; kanamycin resistant.
Depositing lab: Jaroslaw Bryk. Depositing organization: University of Huddersfield. Publication: UNIGEMS: plasmids and parts to facilitate teaching on assembly, gene expression control and logic in E. coli. Siddall A, Williams AA, Sanders J, Denton JA, Madden D, Schollar J, Bryk J. bioRxiv 2021.06.20.449138 10.1101/2021.06.20.449138.
Backbone
  Vector backbone: pJ401
  Backbone manufacturer: DNA2.0
  Backbone size w/o insert (bp): 3541
  Total vector size (bp): 4646
  Vector type: Bacterial Expression
Growth in bacteria
  Bacterial resistance: Kanamycin, 50 μg/mL
  Growth temperature: 37°C
  Growth strain: DH5alpha
  Copy number: High Copy
Gene/Insert
  Gene/Insert name: ATF1 under osmY promoter (alt name: Banana odour generator)
  Species: S. cerevisiae (budding yeast)
  Insert size (bp): 1803
  Promoter: osmY
  Cloning method: Gibson Cloning
  Sequencing primers: 5′ CTCGAAAATAATAAAGGGAAAATCAGT; 3′ CTCAGAAGTGAAACGCCGTA
Resource information
  A portion of this plasmid was derived from a plasmid made by: The gene was synthesized by LifeTechnologies and/or IDTDNA
Terms and licenses: Academic/Nonprofit Terms; Industry Terms: Not Available to Industry
Depositor comments: Please visit https://www.biorxiv.org/content/10.1101/2021.06.20.449138v1 for bioRxiv preprint.
How to cite: p006-Banana-Late was a gift from Jaroslaw Bryk (Addgene plasmid # 112251 ; http://n2t.net/addgene:112251 ; RRID:Addgene_112251)
