[The description below was written by a language model from this plasmid's Addgene catalogue record and pLannotate feature annotations shown in this document.]
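Description:
p006-Banana-Late is a bacterial expression plasmid for E. coli built on the commercial pJ401 backbone. It replicates from a high-copy ColE1/pUC-type origin and is selected with kanamycin through an aph(3')-Ia resistance gene that the annotation places downstream of a bla (AmpR) promoter fragment. The backbone also carries a complete lacI repressor gene with its own promoter, a leftover of the parent expression vector. No lac operator or lac-regulated promoter is annotated, so the record gives no sign that LacI controls the insert.

The payload is a synthesised copy of the Saccharomyces cerevisiae ATF1 gene, assembled into the vector by Gibson cloning. ATF1 encodes the major alcohol O-acetyltransferase, which uses acetyl-CoA to convert alcohols into acetate esters, including isoamyl acetate, the compound responsible for a banana smell; hence the alternative name "banana odour generator". According to the catalogue entry, expression is driven by the E. coli osmY promoter, which is active in stationary phase, so the enzyme should accumulate late in culture growth. The promoter is not itself called in the feature tables. However, a short fragment matching prfC, which neighbours osmY on the E. coli chromosome, lies in the region upstream of the coding sequence, consistent with native osmY upstream sequence. The rrnB T1 and T7Te terminators follow the gene, and an rrnB T2 fragment lies upstream.

The plasmid belongs to a teaching collection for demonstrating assembly, gene expression control and logic in E. coli. Both sequence records are 5,504 nt and carry the same features, which is larger than the 4,646 bp total listed in the catalogue fields.
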