Features (pLannotate 1.2.2; 13 found; start..end, strand, type, name):
    476..1064    +  rep_origin     ori: high-copy-number ColE1/pMB1/pBR322/pUC origin of replication
   1289..1306    +  terminator     rrnB T2 terminator (fragment): transcription terminator T2 from the E. coli rrnB gene
   1331..1350    -  CDS            lacZα (fragment): LacZα fragment of β-galactosidase; lacZ fragment
   1701..1751    +  CDS            prfC (fragment): RF3_ECOLI - Also known as miaD, tos. Experimental evidence at protein level: Swiss-Prot protein existence level 1. Increases the formation of ribosomal termination complexes and stimulates activities of RF-1 and RF-2. It binds guanine nucleotides and has strong preference for UGA stop codons. It may interact directly with the ribosome. The stimulation of RF-1 and RF-2 is significantly reduced by GTP and GDP, but not by GMP. From Escherichia coli (strain K12).
   1926..3500    +  CDS            ATF1: ATF1_YEAST - Experimental evidence at protein level: Swiss-Prot protein existence level 1. Major alcohol O-acetyltransferase that uses acetyl-CoA to synthesize acetate esters from various alcohols, producing ethyl acetate, isoamyl acetate, isobutyl acetate, butyl acetate, hexyl acetate, heptyl acetate and octyl acetate (PubMed:7764365, PubMed:9758847, PubMed:10653746, PubMed:12937998, PubMed:16845703, PubMed:18597084, PubMed:17891501, PubMed:25306884, PubMed:28160314). The alcohol acyltransferase activity is promiscuous with regard to alcohol but relatively specific for acetyl-CoA since ATF1 d
   3523..3594    +  terminator     rrnB T1 terminator: transcription terminator T1 from the E. coli rrnB gene
   3610..3637    +  terminator     T7Te terminator: phage T7 early transcription terminator
   3626..3736    -  ncRNA          5S rRNA (fragment): Accession: RF00001 - 5S ribosomal RNA
   3767..3791    +  CDS            KanR (fragment): aminoglycoside phosphotransferase; aph(3')-Ia; confers resistance to kanamycin in bacteria or G418 (Geneticin®) in eukaryotes
   3821..3917    +  promoter       AmpR promoter (fragment): bla
   3920..4729    +  CDS            KanR: aminoglycoside phosphotransferase; aph(3')-Ia; confers resistance to kanamycin in bacteria or G418 (Geneticin®) in eukaryotes
   4738..4811    +  promoter       lacI promoter (fragment): lacI
   4812..387     +  CDS            lacI (across the origin): LACI_ECOLI - Experimental evidence at protein level: Swiss-Prot protein existence level 1. Repressor of the lactose operon. Binds allolactose as an inducer. From Escherichia coli (strain K12).
>Addgene plasmid #112251 | p006-Banana-Late | depositor full sequence | sequence record 212473 | p006-Banana-Late sequence 5504 bps
ATGCTGAATGAGGGCATCGTTCCCACTGCGATGCTGGTTGCCAACGATCAGATGGCGCTGGGCGCAATGC
GCGCCATTACCGAGTCCGGGCTGCGCGTTGGTGCGGATATCTCGGTAGTGGGATACGACGATACCGAAGA
TAGCTCATGTTATATCCCGCCGTTAACCACCATCAAACAGGATTTTCGCCTGCTGGGGCAAACCAGCGTG
GACCGCTTGCTGCAACTCTCTCAGGGCCAGGCGGTGAAGGGCAATCAGCTGTTGCCAGTCTCACTGGTGA
AAAGAAAAACCACCCTGGCGCCCAATACGCAAACCGCCTCTCCCCGCGCGTTGGCCGATTCATTAATGCA
GCTGGCACGACAGGTTTCCCGACTGGAAAGCGGGCAGTGACTCATGACCAAAATCCCTTAACGTGAGTTA
CGCGCGCGTCGTTCCACTGAGCGTCAGACCCCGTAGAAAAGATCAAAGGATCTTCTTGAGATCCTTTTTT
TCTGCGCGTAATCTGCTGCTTGCAAACAAAAAAACCACCGCTACCAGCGGTGGTTTGTTTGCCGGATCAA
GAGCTACCAACTCTTTTTCCGAAGGTAACTGGCTTCAGCAGAGCGCAGATACCAAATACTGTTCTTCTAG
TGTAGCCGTAGTTAGCCCACCACTTCAAGAACTCTGTAGCACCGCCTACATACCTCGCTCTGCTAATCCT
GTTACCAGTGGCTGCTGCCAGTGGCGATAAGTCGTGTCTTACCGGGTTGGACTCAAGACGATAGTTACCG
GATAAGGCGCAGCGGTCGGGCTGAACGGGGGGTTCGTGCACACAGCCCAGCTTGGAGCGAACGACCTACA
CCGAACTGAGATACCTACAGCGTGAGCTATGAGAAAGCGCCACGCTTCCCGAAGGGAGAAAGGCGGACAG
GTATCCGGTAAGCGGCAGGGTCGGAACAGGAGAGCGCACGAGGGAGCTTCCAGGGGGAAACGCCTGGTAT
CTTTATAGTCCTGTCGGGTTTCGCCACCTCTGACTTGAGCGTCGATTTTTGTGATGCTCGTCAGGGGGGC
GGAGCCTATGGAAAAACGCCAGCAACGCGGCCTTTTTACGGTTCCTGGCCTTTTGCTGGCCTTTTGCTCA
CATGTTCTTTCCTGCGTTATCCCCTGATTCTGTGGATAACCGTATTACCGCCTTTGAGTGAGCTGATACC
GCTCGCCGCAGCCGAACGACCGAGCGCAGCGAGTCAGTGAGCGAGGAAGCGGAAGGCGAGAGTAGGGAAC
TGCCAGGCATCAAACTAAGCAGAAGGCCCCTGACGGATGGCCTTTTTGCGTTTCTACAAACTCTTTCTGT
GTTGTAAAACGACGGCCAGTCTTAAGCTCGGGCCCCCTGGGCGGTTCTGATAACGAGTAATCGTTAATCC
GCAAATAACGTAAAAACCCGCTTCGGCGGGTTTTTTTATGGGGGGAGTTTAGGGAAAGAGCATTTGTCAG
AATATTTAAGGGCGCCTGTCACTTTGCTTGATATATGAGAATTATTTAACCTTATAAATGAGAAAAAAGC
AACGCACTTTAAATAAGATACGTTGCTTTTTCGATTGATGAACACCTATAATTAAACTATTCATCTATTA
TTTATGATTTTTTGTATATACAATATTTCTAGTTTGTTAAAGAGAATTAAGAAAATAAATCTCGAAAATA
ATAAAGGGAAAATCAGTTTTCTGGCACAGGAACGTTATCCGGACGTTCAGTTCCACCAGACCCGCGAGCA
TTAATTCTTGCCTCCAGGGCGCGGTAGTGGCGCCCTGTCAATTTCCCTTCCTTATTAGCCGCTTACGGAA
TGTTCTTAAAACATTCACTTTTGCTTATGTTTTCGCTGATATCCCGAGCGGTTTCAAAATTGTGATCTAT
ATTTAACAATACTAGAGAAAGAGGGGAAATACTAGATGAATGAAATCGATGAGAAAAATCAGGCCCCCGT
GCAACAAGAATGCCTGAAAGAGATGATTCAGAATGGGCATGCTCGGCGTATGGGATCTGTTGAAGATCTG
TATGTTGCTCTCAACAGACAAAACTTATATCGAAACTTCTGCACATATGGAGAATTGAGTGATTACTGTA
CTAGGGATCAGCTCACATTAGCTTTGAGGGAAATCTGCCTGAAAAATCCAACTCTTTTACATATTGTTCT
ACCAACAAGATGGCCAAATCATGAAAATTATTATCGCAGTTCCGAATACTATTCACGGCCACATCCAGTG
CATGATTATATTTCAGTATTACAAGAATTGAAACTGAGTGGTGTGGTTCTCAATGAACAACCTGAGTACA
GTGCAGTAATGAAGCAAATATTAGAAGAGTTCAAAAATAGTAAGGGTTCCTATACTGCAAAAATTTTTAA
ACTTACTACCACTTTGACTATTCCTTACTTTGGACCAACAGGACCGAGTTGGCGGCTAATTTGTCTTCCA
GAAGAGCACACAGAAAAGTGGAAAAAATTTATCTTTGTATCTAATCATTGCATGTCTGATGGTCGGTCTT
CGATCCACTTTTTTCATGATTTAAGAGACGAATTAAATAATATTAAAACTCCACCAAAAAAATTAGATTA
CATTTTCAAGTACGAGGAGGATTACCAATTATTGAGGAAACTTCCAGAACCGATCGAAAAGGTGATAGAC
TTTAGACCACCGTACTTGTTTATTCCGAAGTCACTTCTTTCGGGTTTCATCTACAATCATTTGAGATTTT
CTTCAAAAGGTGTCTGTATGAGAATGGATGATGTGGAAAAAACCGATGATGTTGTCACCGAGATCATCAA
TATTTCACCAACAGAATTTCAAGCGATTAAAGCAAATATTAAATCAAATATCCAAGGTAAGTGTACTATC
ACTCCGTTTTTACATGTTTGTTGGTTTGTATCTCTTCATAAATGGGGTAAATTTTTCAAACCATTGAACT
TCGAATGGCTTACGGATATTTTTATCCCCGCAGATTGCCGCTCACAACTACCAGATGATGATGAAATGAG
ACAGATGTACAGATATGGCGCTAACGTTGGATTTATTGACTTCACCCCCTGGATAAGCGAATCTGACATG
AATGATAACAAAGAAAATTTTTGGCCACTTATTGAGCACTACCATGAAGTAATTTCGGAAGCTTTAAGAA
ATAAAAAGCATCTCCATGGCTTAGGGTTCAATATACAAGGCTTCGTTCAAAAATATGTGAACATTGACAA
GGTAATGTGCGATCGTGCCATCGGGAAAAGACGCGGAGGTACATTGTTAAGCAATGTAGGTCTGTTTAAT
CAGTTAGAGGAGCCCGATGCCAAATATTCTATATGCGATTTGGCATTTGGCCAATTTCAAGGATCCTGGC
ACCAAGCATTTTCCTTGGGTGTTTGTTCGACTAATGTAAAGGGGATGAATATTGTTGTTGCTTCAACAAA
GAATGTTGTTGGTAGTCAAGAATCTCTCGAAGAGCTTTGCTCCATTTACAAAGCTCTCCTTTTAGGCCCT
TAATAATACTAGAGCCAGGCATCAAATAAAACGAAAGGCTCAGTCGAAAGACTGGGCCTTTCGTTTTATC
TGTTGTTTGTCGGTGAACGCTCTCTACTAGAGTCACACTGGCTCACCTTCGGGTGGGCCTTTCTGCGTTT
ATACATGGGGAGTCCCCACACTACCATCGGCGCTACGGCGTTTCACTTCTGAGTTCGGCATGGGGTCAGG
TGGGACCACCGCGCTACTGCCGCCAGGCAAACAAGGGGTGTTATGAGCCATATTCAGGTATAAATGGGCT
CGCGATAATGTTCAGAATTGGTTAATTGGTTGTAACACTGACCCCTATTTGTTTATTTTTCTAAATACAT
TCAAATATGTATCCGCTCATGAGACAATAACCCTGATAAATGCTTCAATAATATTGAAAAAGGAAGAATA
TGAGCCATATTCAACGGGAAACGTCGAGGCCGCGATTAAATTCCAACATGGATGCTGATTTATATGGGTA
TAAATGGGCTCGCGATAATGTCGGGCAATCAGGTGCGACAATCTATCGCTTGTATGGGAAGCCCGATGCG
CCAGAGTTGTTTCTGAAACATGGCAAAGGTAGCGTTGCCAATGATGTTACAGATGAGATGGTCAGACTAA
ACTGGCTGACGGAATTTATGCCACTTCCGACCATCAAGCATTTTATCCGTACTCCTGATGATGCATGGTT
ACTCACCACTGCGATCCCCGGAAAAACAGCGTTCCAGGTATTAGAAGAATATCCTGATTCAGGTGAAAAT
ATTGTTGATGCGCTGGCAGTGTTCCTGCGCCGGTTGCACTCGATTCCTGTTTGTAATTGTCCTTTTAACA
GCGATCGCGTATTTCGCCTCGCTCAGGCGCAATCACGAATGAATAACGGTTTGGTTGATGCGAGTGATTT
TGATGACGAGCGTAATGGCTGGCCTGTTGAACAAGTCTGGAAAGAAATGCATAAACTTTTGCCATTCTCA
CCGGATTCAGTCGTCACTCATGGTGATTTCTCACTTGATAACCTTATTTTTGACGAGGGGAAATTAATAG
GTTGTATTGATGTTGGACGAGTCGGAATCGCAGACCGATACCAGGATCTTGCCATCCTATGGAACTGCCT
CGGTGAGTTTTCTCCTTCATTACAGAAACGGCTTTTTCAAAAATATGGTATTGATAATCCTGATATGAAT
AAATTGCAGTTTCATTTGATGCTCGATGAGTTTTTCTAAGCGGCGCGCCATCGAATGGCGCAAAACCTTT
CGCGGTATGGCATGATAGCGCCCGGAAGAGAGTCAATTCAGGGTGGTGAATATGAAACCAGTAACGTTAT
ACGATGTCGCAGAGTATGCCGGTGTCTCTTATCAGACCGTTTCCCGCGTGGTGAACCAGGCCAGCCACGT
TTCTGCGAAAACGCGGGAAAAAGTGGAAGCGGCGATGGCGGAGCTGAATTACATTCCCAACCGCGTGGCA
CAACAACTGGCGGGCAAACAGTCGTTGCTGATTGGCGTTGCCACCTCCAGTCTGGCCCTGCACGCGCCGT
CGCAAATTGTCGCGGCGATTAAATCTCGCGCCGATCAACTGGGTGCCAGCGTGGTGGTGTCGATGGTAGA
ACGAAGCGGCGTCGAAGCCTGTAAAGCGGCGGTGCACAATCTTCTCGCGCAACGCGTCAGTGGGCTGATC
ATTAACTATCCGCTGGATGACCAGGATGCCATTGCTGTGGAAGCTGCCTGCACTAATGTTCCGGCGTTAT
TTCTTGATGTCTCTGACCAGACACCCATCAACAGTATTATTTTCTCCCATGAGGACGGTACGCGACTGGG
CGTGGAGCATCTGGTCGCATTGGGTCACCAGCAAATCGCGCTGTTAGCGGGCCCATTAAGTTCTGTCTCG
GCGCGTCTGCGTCTGGCTGGCTGGCATAAATATCTCACTCGCAATCAAATTCAGCCGATAGCGGAACGGG
AAGGCGACTGGAGTGCCATGTCCGGTTTTCAACAAACCATGCAA
