Features (pLannotate 1.2.2; 13 found; start..end, strand, type, name):
      1..1080    +  CDS            lacI: LACI_ECOLI - Experimental evidence at protein level: Swiss-Prot protein existence level 1. Repressor of the lactose operon. Binds allolactose as an inducer. From Escherichia coli (strain K12).
   1169..1757    +  rep_origin     ori: high-copy-number ColE1/pMB1/pBR322/pUC origin of replication
   1982..1999    +  terminator     rrnB T2 terminator (fragment): transcription terminator T2 from the E. coli rrnB gene
   2024..2043    -  CDS            lacZα (fragment): LacZα fragment of β-galactosidase; lacZ fragment
   2394..2444    +  CDS            prfC (fragment): RF3_ECOLI - Also known as miaD, tos. Experimental evidence at protein level: Swiss-Prot protein existence level 1. Increases the formation of ribosomal termination complexes and stimulates activities of RF-1 and RF-2. It binds guanine nucleotides and has strong preference for UGA stop codons. It may interact directly with the ribosome. The stimulation of RF-1 and RF-2 is significantly reduced by GTP and GDP, but not by GMP. From Escherichia coli (strain K12).
   2619..4193    +  CDS            ATF1: ATF1_YEAST - Experimental evidence at protein level: Swiss-Prot protein existence level 1. Major alcohol O-acetyltransferase that uses acetyl-CoA to synthesize acetate esters from various alcohols, producing ethyl acetate, isoamyl acetate, isobutyl acetate, butyl acetate, hexyl acetate, heptyl acetate and octyl acetate (PubMed:7764365, PubMed:9758847, PubMed:10653746, PubMed:12937998, PubMed:16845703, PubMed:18597084, PubMed:17891501, PubMed:25306884, PubMed:28160314). The alcohol acyltransferase activity is promiscuous with regard to alcohol but relatively specific for acetyl-CoA since ATF1 d
   4216..4287    +  terminator     rrnB T1 terminator: transcription terminator T1 from the E. coli rrnB gene
   4303..4330    +  terminator     T7Te terminator: phage T7 early transcription terminator
   4319..4429    -  ncRNA          5S rRNA (fragment): Accession: RF00001 - 5S ribosomal RNA
   4460..4484    +  CDS            KanR (fragment): aminoglycoside phosphotransferase; aph(3')-Ia; confers resistance to kanamycin in bacteria or G418 (Geneticin®) in eukaryotes
   4514..4610    +  promoter       AmpR promoter (fragment): bla
   4613..5422    +  CDS            KanR: aminoglycoside phosphotransferase; aph(3')-Ia; confers resistance to kanamycin in bacteria or G418 (Geneticin®) in eukaryotes
   5431..5504    +  promoter       lacI promoter (fragment): lacI
>Addgene plasmid #112251 | p006-Banana-Late | addgene full sequence | sequence record 218818 | Addgene NGS Result
ATGAAACCAGTAACGTTATACGATGTCGCAGAGTATGCCGGTGTCTCTTATCAGACCGTTTCCCGCGTGG
TGAACCAGGCCAGCCACGTTTCTGCGAAAACGCGGGAAAAAGTGGAAGCGGCGATGGCGGAGCTGAATTA
CATTCCCAACCGCGTGGCACAACAACTGGCGGGCAAACAGTCGTTGCTGATTGGCGTTGCCACCTCCAGT
CTGGCCCTGCACGCGCCGTCGCAAATTGTCGCGGCGATTAAATCTCGCGCCGATCAACTGGGTGCCAGCG
TGGTGGTGTCGATGGTAGAACGAAGCGGCGTCGAAGCCTGTAAAGCGGCGGTGCACAATCTTCTCGCGCA
ACGCGTCAGTGGGCTGATCATTAACTATCCGCTGGATGACCAGGATGCCATTGCTGTGGAAGCTGCCTGC
ACTAATGTTCCGGCGTTATTTCTTGATGTCTCTGACCAGACACCCATCAACAGTATTATTTTCTCCCATG
AGGACGGTACGCGACTGGGCGTGGAGCATCTGGTCGCATTGGGTCACCAGCAAATCGCGCTGTTAGCGGG
CCCATTAAGTTCTGTCTCGGCGCGTCTGCGTCTGGCTGGCTGGCATAAATATCTCACTCGCAATCAAATT
CAGCCGATAGCGGAACGGGAAGGCGACTGGAGTGCCATGTCCGGTTTTCAACAAACCATGCAAATGCTGA
ATGAGGGCATCGTTCCCACTGCGATGCTGGTTGCCAACGATCAGATGGCGCTGGGCGCAATGCGCGCCAT
TACCGAGTCCGGGCTGCGCGTTGGTGCGGATATCTCGGTAGTGGGATACGACGATACCGAAGATAGCTCA
TGTTATATCCCGCCGTTAACCACCATCAAACAGGATTTTCGCCTGCTGGGGCAAACCAGCGTGGACCGCT
TGCTGCAACTCTCTCAGGGCCAGGCGGTGAAGGGCAATCAGCTGTTGCCAGTCTCACTGGTGAAAAGAAA
AACCACCCTGGCGCCCAATACGCAAACCGCCTCTCCCCGCGCGTTGGCCGATTCATTAATGCAGCTGGCA
CGACAGGTTTCCCGACTGGAAAGCGGGCAGTGACTCATGACCAAAATCCCTTAACGTGAGTTACGCGCGC
GTCGTTCCACTGAGCGTCAGACCCCGTAGAAAAGATCAAAGGATCTTCTTGAGATCCTTTTTTTCTGCGC
GTAATCTGCTGCTTGCAAACAAAAAAACCACCGCTACCAGCGGTGGTTTGTTTGCCGGATCAAGAGCTAC
CAACTCTTTTTCCGAAGGTAACTGGCTTCAGCAGAGCGCAGATACCAAATACTGTTCTTCTAGTGTAGCC
GTAGTTAGCCCACCACTTCAAGAACTCTGTAGCACCGCCTACATACCTCGCTCTGCTAATCCTGTTACCA
GTGGCTGCTGCCAGTGGCGATAAGTCGTGTCTTACCGGGTTGGACTCAAGACGATAGTTACCGGATAAGG
CGCAGCGGTCGGGCTGAACGGGGGGTTCGTGCACACAGCCCAGCTTGGAGCGAACGACCTACACCGAACT
GAGATACCTACAGCGTGAGCTATGAGAAAGCGCCACGCTTCCCGAAGGGAGAAAGGCGGACAGGTATCCG
GTAAGCGGCAGGGTCGGAACAGGAGAGCGCACGAGGGAGCTTCCAGGGGGAAACGCCTGGTATCTTTATA
GTCCTGTCGGGTTTCGCCACCTCTGACTTGAGCGTCGATTTTTGTGATGCTCGTCAGGGGGGCGGAGCCT
ATGGAAAAACGCCAGCAACGCGGCCTTTTTACGGTTCCTGGCCTTTTGCTGGCCTTTTGCTCACATGTTC
TTTCCTGCGTTATCCCCTGATTCTGTGGATAACCGTATTACCGCCTTTGAGTGAGCTGATACCGCTCGCC
GCAGCCGAACGACCGAGCGCAGCGAGTCAGTGAGCGAGGAAGCGGAAGGCGAGAGTAGGGAACTGCCAGG
CATCAAACTAAGCAGAAGGCCCCTGACGGATGGCCTTTTTGCGTTTCTACAAACTCTTTCTGTGTTGTAA
AACGACGGCCAGTCTTAAGCTCGGGCCCCCTGGGCGGTTCTGATAACGAGTAATCGTTAATCCGCAAATA
ACGTAAAAACCCGCTTCGGCGGGTTTTTTTATGGGGGGAGTTTAGGGAAAGAGCATTTGTCAGAATATTT
AAGGGCGCCTGTCACTTTGCTTGATATATGAGAATTATTTAACCTTATAAATGAGAAAAAAGCAACGCAC
TTTAAATAAGATACGTTGCTTTTTCGATTGATGAACACCTATAATTAAACTATTCATCTATTATTTATGA
TTTTTTGTATATACAATATTTCTAGTTTGTTAAAGAGAATTAAGAAAATAAATCTCGAAAATAATAAAGG
GAAAATCAGTTTTCTGGCACAGGAACGTTATCCGGACGTTCAGTTCCACCAGACCCGCGAGCATTAATTC
TTGCCTCCAGGGCGCGGTAGTGGCGCCCTGTCAATTTCCCTTCCTTATTAGCCGCTTACGGAATGTTCTT
AAAACATTCACTTTTGCTTATGTTTTCGCTGATATCCCGAGCGGTTTCAAAATTGTGATCTATATTTAAC
AATACTAGAGAAAGAGGGGAAATACTAGATGAATGAAATCGATGAGAAAAATCAGGCCCCCGTGCAACAA
GAATGCCTGAAAGAGATGATTCAGAATGGGCATGCTCGGCGTATGGGATCTGTTGAAGATCTGTATGTTG
CTCTCAACAGACAAAACTTATATCGAAACTTCTGCACATATGGAGAATTGAGTGATTACTGTACTAGGGA
TCAGCTCACATTAGCTTTGAGGGAAATCTGCCTGAAAAATCCAACTCTTTTACATATTGTTCTACCAACA
AGATGGCCAAATCATGAAAATTATTATCGCAGTTCCGAATACTATTCACGGCCACATCCAGTGCATGATT
ATATTTCAGTATTACAAGAATTGAAACTGAGTGGTGTGGTTCTCAATGAACAACCTGAGTACAGTGCAGT
AATGAAGCAAATATTAGAAGAGTTCAAAAATAGTAAGGGTTCCTATACTGCAAAAATTTTTAAACTTACT
ACCACTTTGACTATTCCTTACTTTGGACCAACAGGACCGAGTTGGCGGCTAATTTGTCTTCCAGAAGAGC
ACACAGAAAAGTGGAAAAAATTTATCTTTGTATCTAATCATTGCATGTCTGATGGTCGGTCTTCGATCCA
CTTTTTTCATGATTTAAGAGACGAATTAAATAATATTAAAACTCCACCAAAAAAATTAGATTACATTTTC
AAGTACGAGGAGGATTACCAATTATTGAGGAAACTTCCAGAACCGATCGAAAAGGTGATAGACTTTAGAC
CACCGTACTTGTTTATTCCGAAGTCACTTCTTTCGGGTTTCATCTACAATCATTTGAGATTTTCTTCAAA
AGGTGTCTGTATGAGAATGGATGATGTGGAAAAAACCGATGATGTTGTCACCGAGATCATCAATATTTCA
CCAACAGAATTTCAAGCGATTAAAGCAAATATTAAATCAAATATCCAAGGTAAGTGTACTATCACTCCGT
TTTTACATGTTTGTTGGTTTGTATCTCTTCATAAATGGGGTAAATTTTTCAAACCATTGAACTTCGAATG
GCTTACGGATATTTTTATCCCCGCAGATTGCCGCTCACAACTACCAGATGATGATGAAATGAGACAGATG
TACAGATATGGCGCTAACGTTGGATTTATTGACTTCACCCCCTGGATAAGCGAATCTGACATGAATGATA
ACAAAGAAAATTTTTGGCCACTTATTGAGCACTACCATGAAGTAATTTCGGAAGCTTTAAGAAATAAAAA
GCATCTCCATGGCTTAGGGTTCAATATACAAGGCTTCGTTCAAAAATATGTGAACATTGACAAGGTAATG
TGCGATCGTGCCATCGGGAAAAGACGCGGAGGTACATTGTTAAGCAATGTAGGTCTGTTTAATCAGTTAG
AGGAGCCCGATGCCAAATATTCTATATGCGATTTGGCATTTGGCCAATTTCAAGGATCCTGGCACCAAGC
ATTTTCCTTGGGTGTTTGTTCGACTAATGTAAAGGGGATGAATATTGTTGTTGCTTCAACAAAGAATGTT
GTTGGTAGTCAAGAATCTCTCGAAGAGCTTTGCTCCATTTACAAAGCTCTCCTTTTAGGCCCTTAATAAT
ACTAGAGCCAGGCATCAAATAAAACGAAAGGCTCAGTCGAAAGACTGGGCCTTTCGTTTTATCTGTTGTT
TGTCGGTGAACGCTCTCTACTAGAGTCACACTGGCTCACCTTCGGGTGGGCCTTTCTGCGTTTATACATG
GGGAGTCCCCACACTACCATCGGCGCTACGGCGTTTCACTTCTGAGTTCGGCATGGGGTCAGGTGGGACC
ACCGCGCTACTGCCGCCAGGCAAACAAGGGGTGTTATGAGCCATATTCAGGTATAAATGGGCTCGCGATA
ATGTTCAGAATTGGTTAATTGGTTGTAACACTGACCCCTATTTGTTTATTTTTCTAAATACATTCAAATA
TGTATCCGCTCATGAGACAATAACCCTGATAAATGCTTCAATAATATTGAAAAAGGAAGAATATGAGCCA
TATTCAACGGGAAACGTCGAGGCCGCGATTAAATTCCAACATGGATGCTGATTTATATGGGTATAAATGG
GCTCGCGATAATGTCGGGCAATCAGGTGCGACAATCTATCGCTTGTATGGGAAGCCCGATGCGCCAGAGT
TGTTTCTGAAACATGGCAAAGGTAGCGTTGCCAATGATGTTACAGATGAGATGGTCAGACTAAACTGGCT
GACGGAATTTATGCCACTTCCGACCATCAAGCATTTTATCCGTACTCCTGATGATGCATGGTTACTCACC
ACTGCGATCCCCGGAAAAACAGCGTTCCAGGTATTAGAAGAATATCCTGATTCAGGTGAAAATATTGTTG
ATGCGCTGGCAGTGTTCCTGCGCCGGTTGCACTCGATTCCTGTTTGTAATTGTCCTTTTAACAGCGATCG
CGTATTTCGCCTCGCTCAGGCGCAATCACGAATGAATAACGGTTTGGTTGATGCGAGTGATTTTGATGAC
GAGCGTAATGGCTGGCCTGTTGAACAAGTCTGGAAAGAAATGCATAAACTTTTGCCATTCTCACCGGATT
CAGTCGTCACTCATGGTGATTTCTCACTTGATAACCTTATTTTTGACGAGGGGAAATTAATAGGTTGTAT
TGATGTTGGACGAGTCGGAATCGCAGACCGATACCAGGATCTTGCCATCCTATGGAACTGCCTCGGTGAG
TTTTCTCCTTCATTACAGAAACGGCTTTTTCAAAAATATGGTATTGATAATCCTGATATGAATAAATTGC
AATTTCATTTGATGCTCGATGAGTTTTTCTAAGCGGCGCGCCATCGAATGGCGCAAAACCTTTCGCGGTA
TGGCATGATAGCGCCCGGAAGAGAGTCAATTCAGGGTGGTGAAT
